>Addgene plasmid #36835 | TAL2444 | depositor partial sequence | sequence record 46028 | TAL2444 sequence 1436 bps
GAACCTGACCCCAGACCAGGTAGTCGCAATCGCGAACAATAATGGGGGAAAGCAAGCCCTGGAAACCGTG
CAAAGGTTGTTGCCGGTCCTTTGTCAAGACCACGGCCTTACACCGGAGCAAGTCGTGGCCATTGCAAATA
ATAACGGTGGCAAACAGGCTCTTGAGACGGTTCAGAGACTTCTCCCAGTTCTCTGTCAAGCCCACGGGCT
GACTCCCGATCAAGTTGTAGCGATTGCGAATAACAATGGAGGGAAACAAGCATTGGAGACTGTCCAACGG
CTCCTTCCCGTGTTGTGTCAAGCCCACGGTTTGACGCCTGCACAAGTGGTCGCCATCGCCAGCCATGATG
GCGGTAAGCAGGCGCTGGAAACAGTACAGCGCCTGCTGCCTGTACTGTGCCAGGATCATGGACTGACCCC
AGACCAGGTAGTCGCAATCGCGTCGAACATTGGGGGAAAGCAAGCCCTGGAAACCGTGCAAAGGTTGTTG
CCGGTCCTTTGTCAAGACCACGGCCTTACACCGGAGCAAGTCGTGGCCATTGCATCCCACGACGGTGGCA
AACAGGCTCTTGAGACGGTTCAGAGACTTCTCCCAGTTCTCTGTCAAGCCCACGGGCTGACTCCCGATCA
AGTTGTAGCGATTGCGAATAACAATGGAGGGAAACAAGCATTGGAGACTGTCCAACGGCTCCTTCCCGTG
TTGTGTCAAGCCCACGGTTTGACGCCTGCACAAGTGGTCGCCATCGCCAACAACAACGGCGGTAAGCAGG
CGCTGGAAACAGTACAGCGCCTGCTGCCTGTACTGTGCCAGGATCATGGACTGACCCCAGACCAGGTAGT
CGCAATCGCGTCAAACGGAGGGGGAAAGCAAGCCCTGGAAACCGTGCAAAGGTTGTTGCCGGTCCTTTGT
CAAGACCACGGCCTTACACCGGAGCAAGTCGTGGCCATTGCAAATAATAACGGTGGCAAACAGGCTCTTG
AGACGGTTCAGAGACTTCTCCCAGTTCTCTGTCAAGCCCACGGGCTGACTCCCGATCAAGTTGTAGCGAT
TGCGTCGAACATTGGAGGGAAACAAGCATTGGAGACTGTCCAACGGCTCCTTCCCGTGTTGTGTCAAGCC
CACGGTTTGACGCCTGCACAAGTGGTCGCCATCGCCTCGAATGGCGGCGGTAAGCAGGCGCTGGAAACAG
TACAGCGCCTGCTGCCTGTACTGTGCCAGGATCATGGACTGACCCCAGACCAGGTAGTCGCAATCGCGAA
CAATAATGGGGGAAAGCAAGCCCTGGAAACCGTGCAAAGGTTGTTGCCGGTCCTTTGTCAAGACCACGGC
CTTACACCGGAGCAAGTCGTGGCCATTGCAAATAATAACGGTGGCAAACAGGCTCTTGAGACGGTTCAGA
GACTTCTCCCAGTTCTCTGTCAAGCCCACGGGCTGA
