>Addgene plasmid #36835 | TAL2444 | addgene partial sequence | sequence record 47192 | CMV-F 5'-CGCAAATGGGCGGTAGGCGTG-3'
ACTAGAGAACCCACTGCTTACTGGCTTATCGAAATTAATACGACTCACTATAGGGAGACCCAAGCTGGCT
AGCACCATGGACTACAAAGACCATGACGGTGATTATAAAGATCATGACATCGATTACAAGGATGACGATG
ACAAGATGGCCCCCAAGAAGAAGAGGAAGGTGGGCATTCACCGCGGGGTACCTATGGTGGACTTGAGGAC
ACTCGGTTATTCGCAACAGCAACAGGAGAAAATCAAGCCTAAGGTCAGGAGCACCGTCGCGCAACACCAC
GAGGCGCTTGTGGGGCATGGCTTCACTCATGCGCATATTGTCGCGCTTTCACAGCACCCTGCGGCGCTTG
GGACGGTGGCTGTCAAATACCAAGATATGATTGCGGCCCTGCCCGAAGCCACGCACGAGGCAATTGTAGG
GGTCGGTAAACAGTGGTCGGGAGCGCGAGCACTTGAGGCGCTGCTGACTGTGGCGGGTGAGCTTAGGGGG
CCTCCGCTCCAGCTCGACACCGGGCAGCTGCTGAAGATCGCGAAGAGAGGGGGAGTAACAGCGGTAGAGG
CAGTGCACGCCTGGCGCAATGCGCTCACCGGGGCCCCCTTGAACCTGACCCCAGACCAGGTAGTCGCAAT
CGCGAACAATAATGGGGGAAAGCAAGCCCTGGAAACCGTGCAAAGGTTGTTGCCGGTCCTTTGTCAAGAC
CACGGCCTTACACCGGAGCAAGTCGTGGCCATTGCAAATAATAACGGTGGCAAACAGGCTCTTGAGACGG
TTCAGAGACTTCTCCCAGTTCTCTGTCAAGCCCACGGGCTGACTCCCGATCAAGTTGTAGCGATTGCGAA
TAACAATGGAGGG
