[The description below was written by a language model from this plasmid's Addgene catalogue record.]
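Description:
TAL2444 is a mammalian expression plasmid encoding the left-hand monomer of a TALEN pair directed against the human HOXA9 gene. It is built on the JDS71 backbone, a roughly 6.4 kb TALEN expression vector that supplies the parts flanking the DNA-binding array. A TAL effector repeat array of about 1.4 kb, produced by the FLASH assembly method, was inserted between two BsmBI sites that were destroyed during cloning. The plasmid is maintained at high copy in E. coli under ampicillin selection. The record does not give details of the replication origin or list any mammalian selection marker.

The repeat array is expressed in frame with elements contributed by the backbone: an N-terminal 3X FLAG tag for detection and a C-terminal wild-type FokI nuclease domain. A CMV promoter drives transcription in mammalian cells, and the vector type also indicates a T7 promoter, which allows in vitro synthesis of mRNA for delivery by injection or transfection. The use of a BGH reverse sequencing primer suggests a BGH polyadenylation region downstream, although this is not explicitly annotated.

FokI cleaves DNA only as a dimer, so this construct is meant to be used with a matching right-hand HOXA9 TALEN that binds the opposite strand across a spacer. The pair creates a double-strand break at the target locus, and repair of that break can yield indel mutations or support homology-directed editing. The depositor specifies a 16-nucleotide target half-site for this monomer and recommends verifying the plasmid by diagnostic digest before use, since repeat arrays can be prone to rearrangement. The Entrez entry lists mouse-style aliases, although the species is recorded as human.
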