Addgene plasmid #36835: TAL2444
Depositing lab: Keith Joung. Depositing organization: Massachusetts General Hospital. Publication: FLASH assembly of TALENs for high-throughput genome editing. Reyon D, Tsai SQ, Khayter C, Foden JA, Sander JD, Joung JK. Nat Biotechnol. 2012 Apr 8. doi: 10.1038/nbt.2170. PubMed 22484455.
Backbone
  Vector backbone: JDS71
  Backbone manufacturer: Joung lab (Addgene Plasmid # 32287)
  Backbone size w/o insert (bp): 6447
  Vector type: Mammalian, T7 for in vitro mRNA synthesis
Growth in bacteria
  Bacterial resistance: Ampicillin, 100 μg/mL
  Growth temperature: 37°C
  Growth strain: XL1 Blue
  Copy number: High Copy
Gene/Insert
  Gene/Insert name: HOXA9-TALEN_Left (alt name: HOXA9)
  Species: H. sapiens (human)
  Insert size (bp): 1436
  Entrez Gene: Hoxa9 (a.k.a. D6a9, Hox-1.7)
  Promoter: CMV
  Tag / fusion protein: 3X Flag (N terminal on backbone); WT FOKI (C terminal on backbone)
  Cloning method: Restriction Enzyme; 5′ cloning site BsmBI (destroyed during cloning); 3′ cloning site BsmBI (destroyed during cloning)
  Sequencing primers: 5′ CMV-F; 3′ BGH-rev
Terms and licenses: Academic/Nonprofit Terms; Industry Terms: Not Available to Industry
Depositor comments: Target binding site: TGGGCACGGTGATGGC It is strongly recommended that users perform a diagnostic digest to verify this plasmid prior to use. For example, a double digest of the plasmid with BamHI and KpnI should result in two bands at 2.2kb and 5.9kb.
How to cite: TAL2444 was a gift from Keith Joung (Addgene plasmid # 36835 ; http://n2t.net/addgene:36835 ; RRID:Addgene_36835)
